Addgene plasmid #214849: AiP13981: pAAV-AiE0621h-minBG-iCre(R297T)-BGHpA (Alias: CN3981)
Purpose: Expression of iCre(R297T) in olfactory tubercle mixed neuron populations
Depositing lab: Allen Institute for Brain Science & Jonathan Ting. Depositing organization: Allen Institute. Publication: Enhancer AAV toolbox for accessing and perturbing striatal cell types and circuits. Hunker AC, Wirthlin ME, Gill G, Johansen NJ, Hooper M, Omstead V, Vargas S, Lerma MN, Taskin N, Weed N, Laird WD, Bishaw YM, Bendrick JL, Gore BB, Ben-Simon Y, Opitz-Araya X, Martinez RA, Way SW, Thyagarajan B, Otto S, Sanchez REA, Alexander JR, Amaya A, Amster A, Arbuckle J, Ayala A, Baker PM, Barcelli T, Barta S, Bertagnolli D, Bielstein C, Bishwakarma P, Bowlus J, Boyer G, Brouner K, Casian B, Casper T, Chakka AB, Chakrabarty R, Chong P, Clark M, Colbert K, Daniel S, Dawe T, Departee M, DiValentin P, Donadio NP, Dotson NI, Dwivedi D, Egdorf T, Fliss T, Gary A, Goldy J, Grasso C, Groce EL, Gudsnuk K, Han W, Haradon Z, Hastings S, Helback O, Ho WV, Huang C, Johnson T, Jones DL, Juneau Z, Kenney J, Leibly M, Li S, Liang E, Loeffler H, Lusk NA, Madigan Z, Malloy J, Malone J, McCue R, Melchor J, Mich JK, Moosman S, Morin E, Naidoo R, Newman D, Ngo K, Nguyen K, Oster AL, Ouellette B, Oyama AA, Pena N, Pham T, Phillips E, Pom C, Potekhina L, Ransford S, Ray PL, Reding M, Rette DF, Reynoldson C, Rimorin C, Sigler AR, Rocha DB, Ronellenfitch K, Ruiz A, Sawyer L, Sevigny JP, Shapovalova NV, Shepard N, Shulga L, Soliman S, Staats B, Taormina MJ, Tieu M, Wang Y, Wilkes J, Wood T, Zhou T, Williford A, Dee N, Mollenkopf T, Ng L, Esposito L, Kalmbach BE, Yao S, Ariza J, Collman F, Mufti S, Smith K, Waters J, Ersing I, Patrick M, Zeng H, Lein ES, Kojima Y, Horwitz G, Owen SF, Levi BP, Daigle TL, Tasic B, Bakken TE, Ting JT. Neuron. 2025 May 21;113(10):1507-1524.e17. doi: 10.1016/j.neuron.2025.04.035. PubMed 40403704.
Backbone
  Vector backbone: rAAV
  Vector type: AAV
Growth in bacteria
  Bacterial resistance: Ampicillin, 100 μg/mL
  Growth temperature: 30°C
  Growth strain: NEB Stable
  Copy number: High Copy
Gene/Insert
  Gene/Insert name: iCre(R297T)
  Species: Synthetic
  Mutation: R297T
  Cloning method: Restriction Enzyme; 5′ cloning site unknown (unknown if destroyed)
Terms and licenses: Academic/Nonprofit Terms; Industry Terms: Not Available to Industry
Depositor comments: Allen Institute plasmid ALIAS: AiP13981 This work supported by NIH BRAIN Initiative grant UF1MH128339
How to cite: AiP13981: pAAV-AiE0621h-minBG-iCre(R297T)-BGHpA (Alias: CN3981) was a gift from Allen Institute for Brain Science & Jonathan Ting (Addgene plasmid # 214849 ; http://n2t.net/addgene:214849 ; RRID:Addgene_214849)
