[The description below was written by a language model from this plasmid's Addgene catalogue record and pLannotate feature annotations shown in this document.]
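Description:
AiP13981: pAAV-AiE0621h-minBG-iCre(R297T)-BGHpA (alias CN3981) is a recombinant AAV transfer plasmid of about 4.7 kb, built to package an enhancer-driven Cre recombinase cassette into AAV particles for delivery to the brain. It is propagated in bacteria through a high-copy ColE1/pUC-type origin and selected with ampicillin via the bla gene and its native promoter. An f1 phage origin and short remnants of pBR322 bom and rop sequences are also present in the backbone. The expression cassette is flanked by AAV2 inverted terminal repeats, which provide the signals for genome replication and encapsidation. The annotation detects the right ITR in full but the left one only as two short fragments, which may reflect the difficulty of sequencing or annotating these repeats. The recorded use of a recombination-deficient stable strain is consistent with the need to preserve them.

The payload is iCre(R297T), a synthetic codon-improved Cre carrying an R297T substitution, annotated as a roughly 1 kb coding sequence and terminated by the bovine growth hormone polyadenylation signal. The record does not explain the purpose of the mutation. According to the construct name, transcription is controlled by the enhancer AiE0621h coupled to a minimal beta-globin promoter (minBG). These elements were not picked up by the automated annotation but presumably occupy the unannotated region between the left ITR and the Cre start. In this design the minimal promoter gives little expression on its own, so the enhancer determines the cell-type specificity. The stated purpose is expression of the recombinase in mixed neuron populations of the olfactory tubercle. There it would catalyse recombination at loxP sites, for example in Cre-dependent reporter or effector lines and viruses. The plasmid belongs to an enhancer AAV toolbox for accessing and perturbing striatal cell types and circuits.
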