Features (pLannotate 1.2.2; 12 found; start..end, strand, type, name):
     12..39      +  repeat_region  AAV2 ITR (fragment): inverted terminal repeat of adeno-associated virus serotype 2 inverted
     68..95      +  repeat_region  AAV2 ITR (fragment): inverted terminal repeat of adeno-associated virus serotype 2 inverted
    665..1690    +  CDS            cre: RECR_BPP1 - Experimental evidence at protein level: Swiss-Prot protein existence level 1. Catalyzes site-specific recombination between two 34-base- pair LOXP sites. Its role is to maintain the phage genome as a monomeric unit-copy plasmid in the lysogenic state. From Escherichia phage P1 (Bacteriophage P1).
   1730..1841    +  polyA_signal   bGH poly(A) signal: bovine growth hormone polyadenylation signal
   1959..2099    +  repeat_region  AAV2 ITR: inverted terminal repeat of adeno-associated virus serotype 2 inverted
   2104..2155    -  misc_feature   bom (fragment): basis of mobility region from pBR322
   2174..2629    +  rep_origin     f1 ori (sequence partly withheld): f1 bacteriophage origin of replication; arrow indicates direction of (+) strand synthesis
   2630..2679    -  misc_feature   bom (fragment): basis of mobility region from pBR322
   2781..2816    -  CDS            rop (fragment): Rop protein, which maintains plasmids at low copy number; rop
   2911..3015    +  promoter       AmpR promoter: bla
   3016..3876    +  CDS            AmpR: β-lactamase; bla; confers resistance to ampicillin, carbenicillin, and related antibiotics
   4047..4635    +  rep_origin     ori: high-copy-number ColE1/pMB1/pBR322/pUC origin of replication
>Addgene plasmid #214849 | AiP13981: pAAV-AiE0621h-minBG-iCre(R297T)-BGHpA (Alias: CN3981) | addgene full sequence | sequence record 425188 | Addgene NGS Result
CCTGCAGGCAGCTGCGCGCTCGCTCGCTCACTGAGGCCGCCCGGGCGTCGGGCGACCTTTGGTCGCCCGG
CCTCAGTGAGCGAGCGAGCGCGCAGAGAGGGAGTGGCCAACTCCATCACTAGGGGTTCCTGCGGCCGCAC
GCGTTGCTGAACCAATTAAGGCCAGTGGTACCACCTGAGATTTTGAAAATAAATCAGTGGGTTTTTATTT
CAGCTGTTTGGAAATGACTAATAGAGTAATACAATAGATTAATTTTATCTAACATTAATAGCTGGATGTA
TAAGAAACACCCACTCTCTAGAAATTAAGACATGTCACCATAGTCTTATGACAAGAGTGAGTCTCTTATT
TTTGAACTTTCTATTGAACAGTTCTCACCATCTTAAATCACCCTTTGTTATGAGTTTTTAAGTGTCTTAA
GTAGAGAAGGTTAAGAAAATGAATACTTATACTCCTTTAAATACTAATTAAGAGGCCCTGGTAACCATTT
ATCAGTAATATTAATGGCATGAAAATTGAAAAAGTATGACTCAAAGGTGAATTCAGGGCAGAGCTCGGGC
TGGGCATAAAAGTCAGGGCAGAGCCATCTATTGCTTACATTTGCTTCTGGGATCCAGATCTTTCGAAGCT
AGCCACCATGGTGCCCAAGAAGAAGAGGAAAGTCTCCAACCTGCTGACTGTGCACCAAAACCTGCCTGCC
CTCCCTGTGGATGCCACCTCTGATGAAGTCAGGAAGAACCTGATGGACATGTTCAGGGACAGGCAGGCCT
TCTCTGAACACACCTGGAAGATGCTCCTGTCTGTGTGCAGATCCTGGGCTGCCTGGTGCAAGCTGAACAA
CAGGAAATGGTTCCCTGCTGAACCTGAGGATGTGAGGGACTACCTCCTGTACCTGCAAGCCAGAGGCCTG
GCTGTGAAGACCATCCAACAGCACCTGGGCCAGCTCAACATGCTGCACAGGAGATCTGGCCTGCCTCGCC
CTTCTGACTCCAATGCTGTGTCCCTGGTGATGAGGAGAATCAGAAAGGAGAATGTGGATGCTGGGGAGAG
AGCCAAGCAGGCCCTGGCCTTTGAACGCACTGACTTTGACCAAGTCAGATCCCTGATGGAGAACTCTGAC
AGATGCCAGGACATCAGGAACCTGGCCTTCCTGGGCATTGCCTACAACACCCTGCTGCGCATTGCCGAAA
TTGCCAGAATCAGAGTGAAGGACATCTCCCGCACCGATGGTGGGAGAATGCTGATCCACATTGGCAGGAC
CAAGACCCTGGTGTCCACAGCTGGTGTGGAGAAGGCCCTGTCCCTGGGGGTTACCAAGCTGGTGGAGAGA
TGGATCTCTGTGTCTGGTGTGGCTGATGACCCCAACAACTACCTGTTCTGCCGGGTCAGAAAGAATGGTG
TGGCTGCCCCTTCTGCCACCTCCCAACTGTCCACCCGGGCCCTGGAAGGGATCTTTGAGGCCACCCACCG
CCTGATCTATGGTGCCAAGGATGACTCTGGGCAGAGATACCTGGCCTGGTCTGGCCACTCTGCCAGAGTG
GGTGCTGCCACCGACATGGCCAGGGCTGGTGTGTCCATCCCTGAAATCATGCAGGCTGGTGGCTGGACCA
ATGTGAACATTGTGATGAACTACATCAGAAACCTGGACTCTGAGACTGGGGCCATGGTGAGGCTGCTCGA
AGATGGGGACTGAGGCGCGCCGAATTCAAGCTTCTCGAGAGATCTTCGACTGTGCCTTCTAGTTGCCAGC
CATCTGTTGTTTGCCCCTCCCCCGTGCCTTCCTTGACCCTGGAAGGTGCCACTCCCACTGTCCTTTCCTA
ATAAAATGAGGAAATTGCATCGCATTGTCTGAGTAGGTGTCATTCTATTCTGGGGGGTGGGGTGGGGCAG
GACAGCAAGGGGGAGGATTGGGAAGACAATAGCAGGCATGAGATCTCACGTGCGGACCGAGCGGCCGCAG
GAACCCCTAGTGATGGAGTTGGCCACTCCCTCTCTGCGCGCTCGCTCGCTCACTGAGGCCGGGCGACCAA
AGGTCGCCCGACGCCCGGGCTTTGCCCGGGCGGCCTCAGTGAGCGAGCGAGCGCGCAGCTGCCTGCAGGG
GCGCCTGATGCGGTATTTTCTCCTTACGCATCTGTGCGGTATTTCACACCGCATA
[95 nt withheld, positions 2156-2250]
T
[46 nt withheld, positions 2252-2297]
C
[141 nt withheld, positions 2299-2439]
CCTTTGACGTTGGAGTCCACGTTCTTT
[37 nt withheld, positions 2467-2503]
ACTCTATCTCGGGCTATTCTTTTGATTTATAAGGGATTTTGCCGATTTCGGTCTATTGGTTAAAAAATGA
GCTGATTTAACAAAAATTTAACGCGAATTTTAACAAAATATTAACGTTTACAATTTTATGGTGCACTCTC
AGTACAATCTGCTCTGATGCCGCATAGTTAAGCCAGCCCCGACACCCGCCAACACCCGCTGACGCGCCCT
GACGGGCTTGTCTGCTCCCGGCATCCGCTTACAGACAAGCTGTGACCGTCTCCGGGAGCTGCATGTGTCA
GAGGTTTTCACCGTCATCACCGAAACGCGCGAGACGAAAGGGCCTCGTGATACGCCTATTTTTATAGGTT
AATGTCATGATAATAATGGTTTCTTAGACGTCAGGTGGCACTTTTCGGGGAAATGTGCGCGGAACCCCTA
TTTGTTTATTTTTCTAAATACATTCAAATATGTATCCGCTCATGAGACAATAACCCTGATAAATGCTTCA
ATAATATTGAAAAAGGAAGAGTATGAGTATTCAACATTTCCGTGTCGCCCTTATTCCCTTTTTTGCGGCA
TTTTGCCTTCCTGTTTTTGCTCACCCAGAAACGCTGGTGAAAGTAAAAGATGCTGAAGATCAGTTGGGTG
CACGAGTGGGTTACATCGAACTGGATCTCAACAGCGGTAAGATCCTTGAGAGTTTTCGCCCCGAAGAACG
TTTTCCAATGATGAGCACTTTTAAAGTTCTGCTATGTGGCGCGGTATTATCCCGTATTGACGCCGGGCAA
GAGCAACTCGGTCGCCGCATACACTATTCTCAGAATGACTTGGTTGAGTACTCACCAGTCACAGAAAAGC
ATCTTACGGATGGCATGACAGTAAGAGAATTATGCAGTGCTGCCATAACCATGAGTGATAACACTGCGGC
CAACTTACTTCTGACAACGATCGGAGGACCGAAGGAGCTAACCGCTTTTTTGCACAACATGGGGGATCAT
GTAACTCGCCTTGATCGTTGGGAACCGGAGCTGAATGAAGCCATACCAAACGACGAGCGTGACACCACGA
TGCCTGTAGCAATGGCAACAACGTTGCGCAAACTATTAACTGGCGAACTACTTACTCTAGCTTCCCGGCA
ACAATTAATAGACTGGATGGAGGCGGATAAAGTTGCAGGACCACTTCTGCGCTCGGCCCTTCCGGCTGGC
TGGTTTATTGCTGATAAATCTGGAGCCGGTGAGCGTGGGTCTCGCGGTATCATTGCAGCACTGGGGCCAG
ATGGTAAGCCCTCCCGTATCGTAGTTATCTACACGACGGGGAGTCAGGCAACTATGGATGAACGAAATAG
ACAGATCGCTGAGATAGGTGCCTCACTGATTAAGCATTGGTAACTGTCAGACCAAGTTTACTCATATATA
CTTTAGATTGATTTAAAACTTCATTTTTAATTTAAAAGGATCTAGGTGAAGATCCTTTTTGATAATCTCA
TGACCAAAATCCCTTAACGTGAGTTTTCGTTCCACTGAGCGTCAGACCCCGTAGAAAAGATCAAAGGATC
TTCTTGAGATCCTTTTTTTCTGCGCGTAATCTGCTGCTTGCAAACAAAAAAACCACCGCTACCAGCGGTG
GTTTGTTTGCCGGATCAAGAGCTACCAACTCTTTTTCCGAAGGTAACTGGCTTCAGCAGAGCGCAGATAC
CAAATACTGTTCTTCTAGTGTAGCCGTAGTTAGGCCACCACTTCAAGAACTCTGTAGCACCGCCTACATA
CCTCGCTCTGCTAATCCTGTTACCAGTGGCTGCTGCCAGTGGCGATAAGTCGTGTCTTACCGGGTTGGAC
TCAAGACGATAGTTACCGGATAAGGCGCAGCGGTCGGGCTGAACGGGGGGTTCGTGCACACAGCCCAGCT
TGGAGCGAACGACCTACACCGAACTGAGATACCTACAGCGTGAGCTATGAGAAAGCGCCACGCTTCCCGA
AGGGAGAAAGGCGGACAGGTATCCGGTAAGCGGCAGGGTCGGAACAGGAGAGCGCACGAGGGAGCTTCCA
GGGGGAAACGCCTGGTATCTTTATAGTCCTGTCGGGTTTCGCCACCTCTGACTTGAGCGTCGATTTTTGT
GATGCTCGTCAGGGGGGCGGAGCCTATGGAAAAACGCCAGCAACGCGGCCTTTTTACGGTTCCTGGCCTT
TTGCTGGCCTTTTGCTCACATGT
